Addgene plasmid #147198: pCIneo-lambdaN-HA-HsNanos1_P
Purpose: Mammalian Expression of HsNanos1
Depositing lab: Elisa Izaurralde. Depositing organization: Max Planck Institute for Developmental Biology. Publication: Structural basis for the Nanos-mediated recruitment of the CCR4-NOT complex and translational repression. Bhandari D, Raisch T, Weichenrieder O, Jonas S, Izaurralde E. Genes Dev. 2014 Apr 15;28(8):888-901. doi: 10.1101/gad.237289.113. PubMed 24736845.
Backbone
  Vector backbone: pCI-neo
  Vector type: Mammalian Expression
Growth in bacteria
  Bacterial resistance: Ampicillin, 100 μg/mL
  Growth temperature: 37°C
  Growth strain: DH5alpha
  Copy number: High Copy
Gene/Insert
  Gene/Insert name: HsNanos1
  Species: H. sapiens (human)
  Entrez Gene: NANOS1 (a.k.a. RP11-498J9.3, NOS1)
  Cloning method: Unknown
Terms and licenses: Academic/Nonprofit Terms; Industry Terms: Not Available to Industry
Depositor comments: synthesized DNA from GeneArt. Codon optimized for Expression in human cells. With one silent mutation compared to the sequence given by GeneArt Plasmids from this collection were made available to the research community and donated after the lab closed. Please note that the sequence provided by the depositing laboratory may be theoretical/predicted or based on Sanger sequencing results. There may be discrepancies between sequencing results obtained by Addgene and the depositor sequence. If an Addgene verified sequence is not available, please contact before placing your order to request that our lab fully sequence the plasmid.
How to cite: pCIneo-lambdaN-HA-HsNanos1_P was a gift from Elisa Izaurralde (Addgene plasmid # 147198 ; http://n2t.net/addgene:147198 ; RRID:Addgene_147198)
