[The description below was written by a language model from this plasmid's Addgene catalogue record and pLannotate feature annotations shown in this document.]
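Description:
pCIneo-lambdaN-HA-HsNanos1_P is a 6,470 nt mammalian expression plasmid built on the pCI-neo backbone for producing human NANOS1 as an N-terminally tagged fusion protein. It is maintained in E. coli through a high-copy ColE1/pUC-type origin and an ampicillin resistance gene (β-lactamase with its own promoter), and also carries an f1 origin that permits single-stranded DNA production. For mammalian cells, a separate cassette places the neomycin phosphotransferase gene under the SV40 enhancer/early promoter with a synthetic poly(A) signal, which allows G418 selection of stable transfectants.

The expression unit is driven by the human CMV immediate-early enhancer and promoter, followed by the chimeric β-globin/immunoglobulin intron that improves transcript processing and expression, and is terminated by an SV40 polyadenylation signal. The open reading frame begins with a short fragment of the bacteriophage lambda N protein, followed by a sequence annotated as a fragment of a 3xHA tag (its length is consistent with a single HA epitope) and then the NANOS1 coding sequence. According to the depositor, the insert was synthesized, codon optimized for human cells, and carries one silent change relative to the designed sequence. T7 and T3 promoters flank the insert, with T7 oriented for sense in vitro transcription.

The lambda N peptide binds BoxB RNA hairpins, so this kind of fusion is typically used in tethering assays in which the protein is artificially recruited to a BoxB-containing reporter mRNA. This fits the associated study of Nanos-mediated CCR4-NOT recruitment and translational repression, although the record itself states only mammalian expression as the purpose. The HA epitope allows detection or immunoprecipitation. The meaning of the "_P" suffix is not stated.
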