Features (pLannotate 1.2.2; 21 found; start..end, strand, type, name):
    140..517     +  enhancer       CMV enhancer: human cytomegalovirus immediate early enhancer
    518..729     +  promoter       CMV promoter: human cytomegalovirus (CMV) immediate early promoter
    890..1022    +  intron         chimeric intron: chimera between introns from human β-globin and immunoglobulin heavy chain genes
   1067..1085    +  promoter       T7 promoter: promoter for bacteriophage T7 RNA polymerase
   1104..1169    +  CDS            N (fragment): REGN_LAMBD - Experimental evidence at protein level: Swiss-Prot protein existence level 1. Plays a role as a transcriptional antitermination factor that allows the virus to initiate its lytic phase. Activates expression of the delayed viral early genes by modifying host RNA polymerase (RNAP) into a form that is resistant to termination signals. This antitermination function requires the host NusA protein which serves to stabilize the interaction between antitermination protein N and host RNA polymerase. From Escherichia phage lambda (Bacteriophage lambda).
   1194..1220    +  CDS            3xHA (fragment): three tandem HA epitope tags
   1233..2108    +  CDS            NANOS1: NANO1_HUMAN - Also known as NOS1. Experimental evidence at protein level: Swiss-Prot protein existence level 1. May act as a translational repressor which regulates translation of specific mRNAs by forming a complex with PUM2 that associates with the 3'-UTR of mRNA targets. Capable of interfering with the proadhesive and anti-invasive functions of E-cadherin. Up-regulates the production of MMP14 to promote tumor cell invasion. From Homo sapiens (Human).
   2139..2156    -  promoter       T3 promoter (fragment): promoter for bacteriophage T3 RNA polymerase
   2174..2295    -  polyA_signal   SV40 poly(A) signal: SV40 polyadenylation signal
   2318..2386    -  CDS            large T antigen (fragment): large T antigen from SV40 (simian virus 40)
   2410..2477    +  CDS            lacZα (fragment): LacZα fragment of β-galactosidase; lacZ fragment
   2481..2909    +  rep_origin     f1 ori (sequence partly withheld): f1 bacteriophage origin of replication; arrow indicates direction of (+) strand synthesis
   2937..2988    -  misc_feature   bom (fragment): basis of mobility region from pBR322
   3053..3410    +  promoter       SV40 promoter: SV40 enhancer and early promoter
   3461..4252    +  CDS            neo: KKA2_KLEPN - Also known as kan, nptII. Experimental evidence at protein level: Swiss-Prot protein existence level 1. Resistance to kanamycin, neomycin, paromomycin, ribostamycin, butirosin and gentamicin B. From Klebsiella pneumoniae.
   4319..4367    +  polyA_signal   poly(A) signal: synthetic polyadenylation signal
   4387..4441    -  misc_feature   bom (fragment): basis of mobility region from pBR322
   4543..4578    -  CDS            rop (fragment): Rop protein, which maintains plasmids at low copy number; rop
   4673..4777    +  promoter       AmpR promoter: bla
   4778..5638    +  CDS            AmpR: β-lactamase; bla; confers resistance to ampicillin, carbenicillin, and related antibiotics
   5809..6397    +  rep_origin     ori: high-copy-number ColE1/pMB1/pBR322/pUC origin of replication
>Addgene plasmid #147198 | pCIneo-lambdaN-HA-HsNanos1_P | depositor full sequence | sequence record 289645 | Full Sequence
TCAATATTGGCCATTAGCCATATTATTCATTGGTTATATAGCATAAATCAATATTGGCTATTGGCCATTG
CATACGTTGTATCTATATCATAATATGTACATTTATATTGGCTCATGTCCAATATGACCGCCATGTTGGC
ATTGATTATTGACTAGTTATTAATAGTAATCAATTACGGGGTCATTAGTTCATAGCCCATATATGGAGTT
CCGCGTTACATAACTTACGGTAAATGGCCCGCCTGGCTGACCGCCCAACGACCCCCGCCCATTGACGTCA
ATAATGACGTATGTTCCCATAGTAACGCCAATAGGGACTTTCCATTGACGTCAATGGGTGGAGTATTTAC
GGTAAACTGCCCACTTGGCAGTACATCAAGTGTATCATATGCCAAGTCCGCCCCCTATTGACGTCAATGA
CGGTAAATGGCCCGCCTGGCATTATGCCCAGTACATGACCTTACGGGACTTTCCTACTTGGCAGTACATC
TACGTATTAGTCATCGCTATTACCATGGTGATGCGGTTTTGGCAGTACACCAATGGGCGTGGATAGCGGT
TTGACTCACGGGGATTTCCAAGTCTCCACCCCATTGACGTCAATGGGAGTTTGTTTTGGCACCAAAATCA
ACGGGACTTTCCAAAATGTCGTAACAACTGCGATCGCCCGCCCCGTTGACGCAAATGGGCGGTAGGCGTG
TACGGTGGGAGGTCTATATAAGCAGAGCTCGTTTAGTGAACCGTCAGATCACTAGAAGCTTTATTGCGGT
AGTTTATCACAGTTAAATTGCTAACGCAGTCAGTGCTTCTGACACAACAGTCTCGAACTTAAGCTGCAGT
GACTCTCTTAAGGTAGCCTTGCAGAAGTTGGTCGTGAGGCACTGGGCAGGTAAGTATCAAGGTTACAAGA
CAGGTTTAAGGAGACCAATAGAAACTGGGCTTGTCGAGACAGAGAAGACTCTTGCGTTTCTGATAGGCAC
CTATTGGTCTTACTGACATCCACTTTGCCTTTCTCTCCACAGGTGTCCACTCCCAGTTCAATTACAGCTC
TTAAGGCTAGAGTACTTAATACGACTCACTATAGGCTAGCAATTGCGGCCACCATGGACGCACAAACACG
ACGACGTGAGCGTCGCGCTGAGAAACAAGCTCAATGGAAAGCTGCAAACGGTGGATCTCCTCCACATATG
GCTTACCCATACGATGTTCCAGATTACGCTCCTCCACTCGAGATGGAAGCCTTCCCATGGGCCCCCAGAT
CCCCCAGAAGAGGCAGAGCACCTCCTCCCATGGCCCTGGTGCCAAGCGCCAGATATGTGTCTGCCCCTGG
ACCTGCCCACCCCCAGCCTTTCAGCAGCTGGAACGATTACCTGGGCCTGGCCACCCTGATCACCAAGGCC
GTGGATGGCGAGCCCAGATTCGGATGTGCCAGAGGCGGAAATGGCGGCGGAGGCAGCCCTCCTAGTAGCA
GCAGCAGCTCCTGTTGCAGCCCTCACACAGGCGCTGGACCTGGCGCTCTGGGACCTGCACTGGGCCCACC
TGACTACGACGAGGACGACGACGATGACAGCGACGAGCCTGGCAGCAGAGGCAGATACCTGGGCTCTGCC
CTGGAACTGCGGGCTCTGGAACTGTGTGCCGGACCTGCTGAAGCCGGCCTGCTGGAAGAGAGATTCGCCG
AGCTGAGCCCCTTCGCCGGCAGAGCTGCAGCAGTGCTGCTGGGATGTGCTCCTGCTGCCGCAGCCGCCGC
TACAACAACATCTGAGGCCACCCCTCGGGAAGAGAGGGCTCCTGCTTGGGCCGCTGAACCTAGACTGCAT
GCTGCCTCTGGCGCCGCTGCTGCAAGACTGCTGAAACCCGAACTGCAAGTGTGCGTGTTCTGCCGGAACA
ACAAAGAAGCTATGGCCCTGTACACCACCCACATCCTGAAGGGCCCCGACGGCAGAGTGCTGTGTCCCGT
GCTGCGGAGATACACATGCCCTCTGTGTGGCGCCAGCGGCGACAATGCCCACACCATCAAGTACTGCCCC
CTGAGCAAGGTGCCCCCTCCACCAGCTAGACCCCCTCCAAGATCTGCCAGAGATGGCCCCCCTGGCAAGA
AGCTGAGATAATCTAGAGTCGACCCGGGCGGCCGCTTCCCTTTAGTGAGGGTTAATGCTTCGAGCAGACA
TGATAAGATACATTGATGAGTTTGGACAAACCACAACTAGAATGCAGTGAAAAAAATGCTTTATTTGTGA
AATTTGTGATGCTATTGCTTTATTTGTAACCATTATAAGCTGCAATAAACAAGTTAACAACAACAATTGC
ATTCATTTTATGTTTCAGGTTCAGGGGGAGATGTGGGAGGTTTTTTAAAGCAAGTAAAACCTCTACAAAT
GTGGTAAAATCCGATAAGGATCGATCCGGGCTGGCGTAATAGCGAAGAGGCCCGCACCGATCGCCCTTCC
CAACAGTTGCGCAGCCTGAATGGCGAATGG
[124 nt withheld, positions 2481-2604]
C
[91 nt withheld, positions 2606-2696]
A
[49 nt withheld, positions 2698-2746]
CCTTTGACGTTGGAGTCCACGTTCTTT
[37 nt withheld, positions 2774-2810]
ACCCTATCTCGGTCTATTCTTTTGATTTATAAGGGATTTTGCCGATTTCGGCCTATTGGTTAAAAAATGA
GCTGATTTAACAAAAATTTAACGCGAATTTTAACAAAATATTAACGCTTACAATTTCCTGATGCGGTATT
TTCTCCTTACGCATCTGTGCGGTATTTCACACCGCATACGCGGATCTGCGCAGCACCATGGCCTGAAATA
ACCTCTGAAAGAGGAACTTGGTTAGGTACCTTCTGAGGCGGAAAGAACCAGCTGTGGAATGTGTGTCAGT
TAGGGTGTGGAAAGTCCCCAGGCTCCCCAGCAGGCAGAAGTATGCAAAGCATGCATCTCAATTAGTCAGC
AACCAGGTGTGGAAAGTCCCCAGGCTCCCCAGCAGGCAGAAGTATGCAAAGCATGCATCTCAATTAGTCA
GCAACCATAGTCCCGCCCCTAACTCCGCCCATCCCGCCCCTAACTCCGCCCAGTTCCGCCCATTCTCCGC
CCCATGGCTGACTAATTTTTTTTATTTATGCAGAGGCCGAGGCCGCCTCGGCCTCTGAGCTATTCCAGAA
GTAGTGAGGAGGCTTTTTTGGAGGCCTAGGCTTTTGCAAAAAGCTTGATTCTTCTGACACAACAGTCTCG
AACTTAAGGCTAGAGCCACCATGATTGAACAAGATGGATTGCACGCAGGTTCTCCGGCCGCTTGGGTGGA
GAGGCTATTCGGCTATGACTGGGCACAACAGACAATCGGCTGCTCTGATGCCGCCGTGTTCCGGCTGTCA
GCGCAGGGGCGCCCGGTTCTTTTTGTCAAGACCGACCTGTCCGGTGCCCTGAATGAACTGCAGGACGAGG
CAGCGCGGCTATCGTGGCTGGCCACGACGGGCGTTCCTTGCGCAGCTGTGCTCGACGTTGTCACTGAAGC
GGGAAGGGACTGGCTGCTATTGGGCGAAGTGCCGGGGCAGGATCTCCTGTCATCTCACCTTGCTCCTGCC
GAGAAAGTATCCATCATGGCTGATGCAATGCGGCGGCTGCATACGCTTGATCCGGCTACCTGCCCATTCG
ACCACCAAGCGAAACATCGCATCGAGCGAGCACGTACTCGGATGGAAGCCGGTCTTGTCGATCAGGATGA
TCTGGACGAAGAGCATCAGGGGCTCGCGCCAGCCGAACTGTTCGCCAGGCTCAAGGCGCGCATGCCCGAC
GGCGAGGATCTCGTCGTGACCCATGGCGATGCCTGCTTGCCGAATATCATGGTGGAAAATGGCCGCTTTT
CTGGATTCATCGACTGTGGCCGGCTGGGTGTGGCGGACCGCTATCAGGACATAGCGTTGGCTACCCGTGA
TATTGCTGAAGAGCTTGGCGGCGAATGGGCTGACCGCTTCCTCGTGCTTTACGGTATCGCCGCTCCCGAT
TCGCAGCGCATCGCCTTCTATCGCCTTCTTGACGAGTTCTTCTGAGCGGGACTCTGGGGTTCGAAATGAC
CGACCAAGCGACGCCCAACCTGCCATCACGATGGCCGCAATAAAATATCTTTATTTTCATTACATCTGTG
TGTTGGTTTTTTGTGTGAATCGATAGCGATAAGGATCCGCGTATGGTGCACTCTCAGTACAATCTGCTCT
GATGCCGCATAGTTAAGCCAGCCCCGACACCCGCCAACACCCGCTGACGCGCCCTGACGGGCTTGTCTGC
TCCCGGCATCCGCTTACAGACAAGCTGTGACCGTCTCCGGGAGCTGCATGTGTCAGAGGTTTTCACCGTC
ATCACCGAAACGCGCGAGACGAAAGGGCCTCGTGATACGCCTATTTTTATAGGTTAATGTCATGATAATA
ATGGTTTCTTAGACGTCAGGTGGCACTTTTCGGGGAAATGTGCGCGGAACCCCTATTTGTTTATTTTTCT
AAATACATTCAAATATGTATCCGCTCATGAGACAATAACCCTGATAAATGCTTCAATAATATTGAAAAAG
GAAGAGTATGAGTATTCAACATTTCCGTGTCGCCCTTATTCCCTTTTTTGCGGCATTTTGCCTTCCTGTT
TTTGCTCACCCAGAAACGCTGGTGAAAGTAAAAGATGCTGAAGATCAGTTGGGTGCACGAGTGGGTTACA
TCGAACTGGATCTCAACAGCGGTAAGATCCTTGAGAGTTTTCGCCCCGAAGAACGTTTTCCAATGATGAG
CACTTTTAAAGTTCTGCTATGTGGCGCGGTATTATCCCGTATTGACGCCGGGCAAGAGCAACTCGGTCGC
CGCATACACTATTCTCAGAATGACTTGGTTGAGTACTCACCAGTCACAGAAAAGCATCTTACGGATGGCA
TGACAGTAAGAGAATTATGCAGTGCTGCCATAACCATGAGTGATAACACTGCGGCCAACTTACTTCTGAC
AACGATCGGAGGACCGAAGGAGCTAACCGCTTTTTTGCACAACATGGGGGATCATGTAACTCGCCTTGAT
CGTTGGGAACCGGAGCTGAATGAAGCCATACCAAACGACGAGCGTGACACCACGATGCCTGTAGCAATGG
CAACAACGTTGCGCAAACTATTAACTGGCGAACTACTTACTCTAGCTTCCCGGCAACAATTAATAGACTG
GATGGAGGCGGATAAAGTTGCAGGACCACTTCTGCGCTCGGCCCTTCCGGCTGGCTGGTTTATTGCTGAT
AAATCTGGAGCCGGTGAGCGTGGGTCTCGCGGTATCATTGCAGCACTGGGGCCAGATGGTAAGCCCTCCC
GTATCGTAGTTATCTACACGACGGGGAGTCAGGCAACTATGGATGAACGAAATAGACAGATCGCTGAGAT
AGGTGCCTCACTGATTAAGCATTGGTAACTGTCAGACCAAGTTTACTCATATATACTTTAGATTGATTTA
AAACTTCATTTTTAATTTAAAAGGATCTAGGTGAAGATCCTTTTTGATAATCTCATGACCAAAATCCCTT
AACGTGAGTTTTCGTTCCACTGAGCGTCAGACCCCGTAGAAAAGATCAAAGGATCTTCTTGAGATCCTTT
TTTTCTGCGCGTAATCTGCTGCTTGCAAACAAAAAAACCACCGCTACCAGCGGTGGTTTGTTTGCCGGAT
CAAGAGCTACCAACTCTTTTTCCGAAGGTAACTGGCTTCAGCAGAGCGCAGATACCAAATACTGTTCTTC
TAGTGTAGCCGTAGTTAGGCCACCACTTCAAGAACTCTGTAGCACCGCCTACATACCTCGCTCTGCTAAT
CCTGTTACCAGTGGCTGCTGCCAGTGGCGATAAGTCGTGTCTTACCGGGTTGGACTCAAGACGATAGTTA
CCGGATAAGGCGCAGCGGTCGGGCTGAACGGGGGGTTCGTGCACACAGCCCAGCTTGGAGCGAACGACCT
ACACCGAACTGAGATACCTACAGCGTGAGCTATGAGAAAGCGCCACGCTTCCCGAAGGGAGAAAGGCGGA
CAGGTATCCGGTAAGCGGCAGGGTCGGAACAGGAGAGCGCACGAGGGAGCTTCCAGGGGGAAACGCCTGG
TATCTTTATAGTCCTGTCGGGTTTCGCCACCTCTGACTTGAGCGTCGATTTTTGTGATGCTCGTCAGGGG
GGCGGAGCCTATGGAAAAACGCCAGCAACGCGGCCTTTTTACGGTTCCTGGCCTTTTGCTGGCCTTTTGC
TCACATGGCTCGACAGATCT
